>Addgene plasmid #167156 | pX037 | addgene full sequence | sequence record 335288 | Addgene NGS Result
ACTTCAAGAACTCTGTAGCACCGCCTACATACCTCGCTCTGCTAATCCTGTTACCAGTGGCTGCTGCCAG
TGGCGATAAGTCGTGTCTTACCGGGTTGGACTCAAGACGATAGTTACCGGATAAGGCGCAGCGGTCGGGC
TGAACGGGGGGTTCGTGCACACAGCCCAGCTTGGAGCGAACGACCTACACCGAACTGAGATACCTACAGC
GTGAGCTATGAGAAAGCGCCACGCTTCCCGAAGGGAGAAAGGCGGACAGGTATCCGGTAAGCGGCAGGGT
CGGAACAGGAGAGCGCACGAGGGAGCTTCCAGGGGGAAACGCCTGGTATCTTTATAGTCCTGTCGGGTTT
CGCCACCTCTGACTTGAGCGTCGATTTTTGTGATGCTCGTCAGGGGGGCGGAGCCTATGGAAAAACGCCA
GCAACGCGGCCTTTTTACGGTTCCTGGCAGATCCTAGATGTGGCGCAACGATGCCGGCGACAAGCAGGAG
CGCACCGACTTCTTCCGCATCAAGTGTTTTGGCTCTCAGGCCGAGGCCCACGGCAAGTATTTGGGCAAGG
GGTCGCTGGTATTCGTGCAGGGCAAGATTCGGAATACCAAGTACGAGAAGGACGGCCAGACGGTCTACGG
GACCGACTTCATTGCCGATAAGGTGGATTATCTGGACACCAAGGCACCAGGCGGGTCAAATCAGGAATAA
GGGCACATTGCCCCGGCGTGAGTCGGGGCAATCCCGCAAGGAGGGTGAATGAATCGGACGTTTGACCGGA
AGGCATACAGGCAAGAACTGATCGACGCGGGGTTTTCCGCCGAGGATGCCGAAACCATCGCAAGCCGCAC
CGTCATGCGTGCGCCCCGCGAAACCTTCCAGTCCGTCGGCTCGATGGTCCAGCAAGCTACGGCCAAGATC
GAGCGCGACAGCGTGCAACTGGCTCCCCCTGCCCTGCCCGCGCCATCGGCCGCCGTGGAGCGTTCGCGTC
GTCTTGAACAGGAGGCGGCAGGTTTGGCGAAGTCGATGACCATCGACACGCGAGGAACTATGACGACCAA
GAAGCGAAAAACCGCCGGCGAGGACCTGGCAAAACAGGTCAGCGAGGCCAAGCAGGCCGCGTTGCTGAAA
CACACGAAGCAGCAGATCAAGGAAATGCAGCTTTCCTTGTTCGATATTGCGCCGTGGCCGGACACGATGC
GAGCGATGCCAAACGACACGGCCCGCTCTGCCCTGTTCACCACGCGCAACAAGAAAATCCCGCGCGAGGC
GCTGCAAAACAAGGTCATTTTCCACGTCAACAAGGACGTGAAGATCACCTACACCGGCGTCGAGCTGCGG
GCCGACGATGACGAACTGGTGTGGCAGCAGGTGTTGGAGTACGCGAAGCGCACCCCTATCGGCGAGCCGA
TCACCTTCACGTTCTACGAGCTTTGCCAGGACCTGGGCTGGTCGATCAATGGCCGGTATTACACGAAGGC
CGAGGAATGCCTGTCGCGCCTACAGGCGACGGCGATGGGCTTCACGTCCGACCGCGTTGGGCACCTGGAA
TCGGTGTCGCTGCTGCACCGCTTCCGCGTCCTGGACCGTGGCAAGAAAACGTCCCGTTGCCAGGTCCTGA
TCGACGAGGAAATCGTCGTGCTGTTTGCTGGCGACCACTACACGAAATTCATATGGGAGAAGTACCGCAA
GCTGTCGCCGACGGCCCGACGGATGTTCGACTATTTCAGCTCGCACCGGGAGCCGTACCCGCTCAAGCTG
GAAACCTTCCGCCTCATGTGCGGATCGGATTCCACCCGCGTGAAGAAGTGGCGCGAGCAGGTCGGCGAAG
CCTGCGAAGAGTTGCGAGGCAGCGGCCTGGTGGAACACGCCTGGGTCAATGATGACCTGGTGCATTGCAA
ACGCTAGGGCCTTGTGGGGTCAGTTCCGGCTGGGGGTTCAGCAGCCCCTGCTCGGATCTGTTGGACCGGA
CAGTAGTCATGGTTGATGGGCTGCCTGTATCGAGTGGTGATTTTGTGCCGAGCTGCCGGTCGGGGAGCTG
TTGGCTGGCTGGTGGCAGGATATATTGTGGTGTAAACAAATTGACGCTTAGACAACTTAATAACACATTG
CGGACGTTTTTAATGTACTGGGGTTGAACACTCTGTGCCGAATTCGGATCCGGAGCGGAGAATTAAGGGA
GTCACGTTATGACCCCCGCCGATGACGCGGGACAAGCCGTTTTACGTTTGGAACTGACAGAACCGCAACG
TTGAAGGAGCCACTGAGCCGCGGGTTTCTGGAGTTTAATGAGCTAAGCACATACGTCAGAAACCATTATT
GCGCGTTCAAAAGTCGCCTAAGGTCACTATCAGCTAGCAAATATTTCTTGTCAAAAATGCTCCACTGACG
TTCCATAAATTCCCCTCGGTATCCAATTAGAGTCTCATATTCACTCTCCTATTTTTACAACAATTACCAA
CAACAACAAACAACAAACAACATTACAATTACATTTACAATTACCATGGTTGAACAAGATGGATTGCACG
CAGGTTCTCCGGCCGCTTGGGTGGAGAGGCTATTCGGCTATGACTGGGCACAACAGACAATCGGCTGCTC
TGATGCCGCCGTGTTCCGGCTGTCAGCGCAGGGGCGCCCGGTTCTTTTTGTCAAGACCGACCTGTCCGGT
GCCCTGAATGAACTGCAGGACGAGGCAGCGCGGCTATCGTGGCTGGCCACGACGGGCGTTCCTTGCGCAG
CTGTGCTCGACGTTGTCACTGAAGCGGGAAGGGACTGGCTGCTATTGGGCGAAGTGCCGGGGCAGGATCT
CCTGTCATCTCACCTTGCTCCTGCCGAGAAAGTATCCATCATGGCTGATGCAATGCGGCGGCTGCATACG
CTTGATCCGGCTACCTGCCCATTCGACCACCAAGCGAAACATCGCATCGAGCGAGCACGTACTCGGATGG
AAGCCGGTCTTGTCGATCAGGATGATCTGGACGAAGAGCATCAGGGGCTCGCGCCAGCCGAACTGTTCGC
CAGGCTCAAGGCGCGCATGCCCGACGGCGAGGATCTCGTCGTGACTCATGGCGATGCCTGCTTGCCGAAT
ATCATGGTGGAAAATGGCCGCTTTTCTGGATTCATCGACTGTGGCCGGCTGGGTGTGGCGGACCGCTATC
AGGACATAGCGTTGGCTACCCGTGATATTGCTGAAGAGCTTGGCGGCGAATGGGCTGACCGCTTCCTCGT
GCTTTACGGTATCGCCGCTCCCGATTCGCAGCGCATCGCCTTCTATCGCCTTCTTGACGAGTTCTTCTGA
GCGGGACTCTGGGGTTCGCTAGAGTCCTGCTTTAATGAGATATGCGAGACGCCTATGATCGCATGATATT
TGCTTTCAATTCTGTTGTGCACGTTGTAAAAAACCTGAGCATGTGTAGCTCAGATCCTTACCGCCGGTTT
CGGTTCATTCTAATGAATATATCACCCGTTACTATCGTATTTTTATGAATAATATTCTCCGTTCAATTTA
CTGATTGTACCCTACTACTTATATGTACAATATTAAAATGAAAACAATATATTGTGCTGAATAGGTTTAT
AGCGACATCTATGATAGAGCGCCACAATAACAAACAATTGCGTTTTATTATTACAAATCCAATTTTAAAA
AAAGCGGCAGAACCGGTCAAACCTAAAAGACTGATTACATAAATCTTATTCAAATTTCAAAAGTGCCCCA
GGGGCTAGTATCTACGACACACCGAGCGGCGAACTAATAACGCTCACTGAAGGGAACTCCGGTTCCCCGC
CGGCGCGCATGGGTGAGATTCCTTGAAGTTGAGTATTGGCCGTCCGCTCTACCGAAAGTTACGGGCACCA
TTCAACCCGGTCCAGCACGGCGGCCGGGTAACCGACTTGCTGCCCCGAGAATTATGCAGCATTTTTTTGG
TGTATGTGGGCCCCAAATGAAGTGCAGGTCAAACCTTGACAGTGACGACAAATCGTTGGGCGGGTCCAGG
GCGAATTTTGCGACAACATGTCGAGGCTCAGCCGCTGCAAGAATTCAAGCTTGGAGGTCAACATGGTGGA
GCACGACACTCTGGTCTACTCCAAAAATGTCAAAGATACAGTCTCAGAAGATCAAAGGGCTATTGAGACT
TTTCAACAAAGGATAATTTCGGGAAACCTCCTCGGATTCCATTGCCCAGCTATCTGTCACTTCATCGAAA
GGACAGTAGAAAAGGAAGGTGGCTCCTACAAATGCCATCATTGCGATAAAGGAAAGGCTATCATTCAAGA
TCTCTCTGCCGACAGTGGTCCCAAAGATGGACCCCCACCCACGAGGAGCATCGTGGAAAAAGAAGAGGTT
CCAACCACGTCTACAAAGCAAGTGGATTGATGTGACATCTCCACTGACGTAAGGGATGACGCACAATCCC
ACTATCCTTCGCAAGACCCTTCCTCTATATAAGGAAGTTCATTTCATTTGGAGAGGACACGCTCGAGTAT
AAGAGCTCATTTTTACAACAATTACCAACAACAACAAACAACAAACAACATTACAATTACATTTACAATT
ATCGATACAATGAACTCAAGTAAGAATCCGCCCTCCACATTGTTGGATGTATTTCTCGACACGGCTAGAA
ATCTTGATACCGCTAGTAGGAATGTCCTGGAATGCGGGGAACATCGTTGGTCATATCGTGAATTGGATAC
GGTAAGCTCTGCCCTGGCCCAGCACCTTCGATATACCGTCGGCTTGAGTCCTACAGTAGCCGTGATCAGT
GAGAACCACCCTTACATATTGGCCTTGATGTTGGCCGTTTGGAAATTGGGGGGTACCTTCGCTCCAATCG
ACGTACATAGTCCCGCCGAGCTCGTGGCTGGCATGTTGAATATAGTTAGCCCCAGCTGTCTGGTTATACC
TTCTAGTGACGTTACCAACCAGACATTGGCCTGCGATCTCAATATACCAGTAGTAGCTTTCCACCCTCAT
CAATCAACGATACCGGAACTGAACAAAAAGTACTTGACTGACAGTCAAATATCACCTGACTTGCCTTTCC
CCGACCCCAACAGGCCGGCTCTTTATCTGTTTACCAGCAGCGCTACTTCTCGTTCTAATCTGAAATGCGT
CCCCTTGACGCATACATTTATCCTTAGAAACTCTCTTTCAAAAAGGGCCTGGTGCAAACGTATGAGGCCC
GAAACCGATTTTGATGGTATTCGTGTACTCGGTTGGGCTCCTTGGTCCCACGTGCTTGCACATATGCAGG
ACATTGGACCATTGACGCTTTTGAACGCAGGGTGCTACGTTTTTGCTACGACTCCTTCAACATATCCGAC
AGAGCTGAAGGACGATCGAGATGTGATCTCCTGTGCCGCCAACGCAGTCATGTATAAGGGAGTTAAGTCA
TTTGCCTGTCTACCTTTTGTGTTGGGCGGACTTAAAGCACTCTGCGAAAGCGAGCCATCTGTAAAAGCTC
AGTTGCAAGTGGAAGAGCGAGCACAATTGCTCAAATCCCTGCAGCATATGAAGATCCTGGAGTGCGGTGG
TGCCATGTTGGAAGTCTCCGTTGCATCCTGGGCAATAGAGAACAGAATCCCCATAAGCATTGGGATAGGC
ATGACTGAAACTGGTGGAGCCCTCTTCGCTGGACCAGTTCAGGCAATACAAACAGGATTTTCATCAGAGG
ACAAGTTCATAGAGGACGCCACTTATCTTTTGGTGAAGGATGACTATGAGTCCCACGCCGAGGAAGATAT
TAACGAAGGTGAACTCGTCGTCAAGTCCAGGATGCTGCCTCGTGGGTATCTGGGGTATAATGATCCATCA
TTCAGCGTTGATGATGCAGGCTGGGTGACGTTCAAAACGGGAGATAGGTACAGTGTTACACCCGACGGCA
AATTTAGCTGGCTGGGGAGAAATACCGACTTCATTCAGATGACATCTGGTGAAACCTTGGACCCTCGTCC
GATAGAAAGTCTCCTCTGTGAGTCCTCACTTATTTCTAGGGCCTGCGTAATTGGCGATAAGTTTCTTAAC
GGGCCAGCAACTGCTGTTTGTGCCATAATCGAACTGGAACCAACCACCGTTGAGAAGGGTCAAGCTCATT
CCAGAGACATAGCTAGGATATTCGCCCCCATCAACAGGGATTTGCCCCCCCCTTTGCGTATCGCATGGTC
ACATGTCCTGGTTTTGCAGCCTAGTGAGAAGATACCTATGACAAAGAAGGGGACGATTTTTCGAAAAAAG
ATCGAACAAGTCTTTGGGTCCGCATTGGGTGGATCATCCGGCGACAATAGCCAAGCTACTACTGACGCTA
GCGTGGTAAGACGTGACGAACTCAGTAACACAGTGAAGCACATTATATCCCGAGTGTTGGGGGTGTCTGA
TGACGAACTCTTGTGGACCCTCTCTTTCGCCGAGTTGGGTATGACTTCTGCTTTGGCCACCAGGATTGCA
AATGAGTTGAACGAAGTCCTTGTGGGAGTGAACTTGCCTATAAACGCCTGCTATATTCATGTGGATCTTC
CGAGCCTCAGTAATGCAGTCTATGCCAAACTCGCACACTTGAAGTTGCCAGACCGTACTCCGGAACCACG
AAAGGCACCAGTTGAAAATCCCGGAGGTAAAGAGATCGTCATTGTAGGCCAGGCCTTCCGTTTGCCCGGG
AGTATCAACGACGTCGCCTCTCTTAGGGATGCCTTTTTGGCTAGGCAGGCCAGCTCAATTATTACCGAGA
TACCTCCGGACAGGTGGGACCACGCATCCTTCTACCCAAAAGATATTCGTTTCAATAAGGCTGGGCTGGT
GGACATCGCCAACTACGATCATTCCTTCTTTGGGCTGACCGCCACGGAAGCACTCTATCTCAGCCCTACG
ATGCGACTCGCCTTGGAGGTGTCATTTGAAGCATTGGAGAATGCCAACATTCCAGTTTCTCAACTGAAGG
GCTCCCAGACAGCAGTGTATGTTGCAACAACAGACGATGGTTTTGAAACGTTGCTCAACGCCGAAGCAGG
TTACGATGCCTACACCAGATTTTACGGGACTGGGAGGGCTGCCTCTACGGCATCAGGCCGTATAAGTTAT
CTCCTCGATGTACATGGACCATCCATCACTGTGGACACAGCCTGCAGTGGAGGAGCAGTGTGCATAGATC
AAGCCATTGATTATCTCCAGTCCTCAAGTGCTGCTGATACCGCTATTATTTGTGCTAGTAATACCCATTG
CTGGCCGGGGTCATTTATGTTTCTCAGCGCTCAAGGTATGGTTTCATCTGGGGGTAGATGTGCTACATTC
ACGACTGATGCAGACGGATATGTTCCATCCGAAGGAGCTGTAGCTTTCATACTTAAGACAAGAGAGGCTG
CTATGAGAGATAAAGATACCATATTGGCAACAATAAAGGCTACGCAAATTTCCCACAACGGACGATCCCA
AGGACTCGTGGCTCCTAACGTTAATAGTCAAGCCGATCTGCATCGTAGCCTCCTTCAGAAAGCCGGGCTT
TCCCCTGCCGATATACATTTCATAGAAGCACACGGCACTGGGACAAGTCTCGGAGACTTGTCTGAAATCC
AAGCCATTAACGACGCTTATACCTCTAGTCAACCCAGAACAGCCGGACCATTGATTGTGTCCGCCTCCAA
AACTGTGATCGGGCACACTGAACCTGCTGGACCATTGGTCGGTATGCTCTCTGTACTCAATTCCTTTAAG
GAAGGGGCTGTCCCGGGGCTTGCCCACCTTACCGCCGACAACTTGAATCCGGCTTTGGATTGCTCTAGTG
TCCCTTTGTTGATTCCGTATCAACCGGTACATTTGGCTGCACCCAAGCCACATAGGGCCGCTGTTATGAG
TTATGGGTTCTCCGGTACACTGGGAGGGATCGTGTTGGAAGCTCCGGATGAAGAGCGTCTTGAAGAAGAA
CCCCCAAACGACAAGCCAATGTTGTTTGTAGTTAGTGCTAAGACCCATACCGCCCTGATCGAGTATTTGG
GTAGATATTTGGAGTTTTTGCTTCAAGCCAACCCGCAAGATTTCTGCGACATATGTTACACATCATGCGT
CGGCCGTGAACATTATAGGTACCGTTTCGCTTGCGTCGCCAACGACATGGAGGACCTGATCGGCCAACTT
CAAAAAAGGCTGGGGTCCAAGGTACCGCCAAAACCGAGCTATAAGCGAGGCGCACTTGCTTTTGCATTCT
CCGGTCAAGGTACTCAGTTTAGAGGTATGGCAACTGAACTGGCAAAAGCCTACTCAGGTTTTAGGAAGAT
AGTCAGTGACTTGGCTAAGAGGGCCTCCGAACTCTCCGGCCATGCTATTGATAGGTTCTTGTTGGCTTAT
GATATTGGCGCTGAAAATGTGGCACCAGACTCAGAAGCAGACCAAATATGCATATTCGTGTACCAATGCA
GCGTGCTCAGATGGCTTCAGACCATGGGCATTCGTCCTAGTGCTGTAATAGGTCACTCACTGGGAGAAAT
CTCTGCTTCAGTTGCAGCAGGGGCACTCAGTCTCGACAGCGCCCTGGATCTCGTGATAAGCAGGGCTAGA
TTGTTGAGATCTTCTACTAATGCCCCCGCTGGTATGGCTGCCATGTCTGCTAGCCAGGATGAGGTCGTGG
AACTCATCGGAAAATTGGACCTTGATAAAGCTAACTCCTTGTCAGTCTCAGTCATCAATGGCCCCCAGAA
CACCGTTGTGTCCGGTAGCTCAGCAGCCATTGAATCAATAGTAGCATTGGCCAAGGGTAGGAAAATTAAA
GCAAGCGCTCTTAATATTAATCAGGCATTTCACTCCCCATATGTTGATTCTGCAGTACCGGGCTTGCGAG
CCTGGTCAGAAAAGCATATCTCATCCGCAAGGCCGCTCCAGATACCGTTGTATTCAACCTTGCTTGGTGC
TCAAGTCAGCGAAGGGCAAATGCTTAATCCGGATCACTGGGTAGATCATGCCCGTAAGCCTGTTCAGTTT
GCTCAAGCCGCAACAATCATGAAAGAGTCCTTTACTGGGGTGATCATCGACATCGGTCCCCAGGTGGTTG
CCTGGTCACTGCTCTTGAGCAACGGTTTGACATCCGTCACTGCACTCGCCGCTAAGCGTGGGCGAAGCCA
ACAGGTCGCTTTCCTCAGCGCCTTGGCCGATCTGTATCAAGACTATGGTGTAGTACCTGACTTTGTCGGG
TTGTACGCCCAGCAGGAGGACGCTAGCAGGCTTAAAAAGACAGATATTTTGACCTACCCGTTTCAAAGGG
TCAGACGATATCCGTCTTTCATTCCGTCACGTCGTGCACCGACACATGCCCACGTTCAGGACGAGGAGAC
TCTGTCATCCGGGAGCAGTACGCCCACATTGGAAAATACCGACCTTGATTCTGGTAAGGAGAGTCTCATG
GGACCGACAAGAGGGTTGTTGCGTGTCGACGACTTGAGGGACTCCATCGTTAGTTCTGTGAAGGACGTAC
TCGAACTCAAATCCAACGAGGACCTCGATTTGTCAGAATCATTGAACGCTCTTGGGATGGACTCCATCAT
GTTCGCACAGTTGAGAAAGAGGATAGGCGAAGGGCTTGGATTGAGTGTTCCTATGGTTTTTCTGTCAGAC
GCTTTCTCCATAGGTGAAATGGTTAGCAACCTGGTGGAACAGGCTGAGGCTTCCGAGGACAACTAGCTTG
TCCTGCTTTAATGAGATATGCGAGAAGCCTATGATCGCATGATATTTGCTTTCAATTCTGTTGTGCACGT
TGTAAAAAACCTGAGCATGTGTAGCTCAGATCCTTACCGCCGGTTTCGGTTCATTCTAATGAATATATCA
CCCGTTACTATCGTATTTTTATGAATAATATTCTCCGTTCAATTTACTGATTGTACCCTACTACTTATAT
GTACAATATTAAAATGAAAACAATATATTGTGCTGAATAGGTTTATAGCGACATCTATGATAGAGCGCCA
CAATAACAAACAATTGCGTTTTATTATTACAAATCCAATTTTAAAAAAAGCGGCAGAACCGGTCAAACCT
AAAAGACTGATTACATAAATCTTATTCAAATTTCAAAAGTGCCCCAGGGGCTAGTATCTACGACACACCG
AGCGGCGAACTAATAACGCTCACTGAAGGGAACTCCGGTTCCCCGCCGGCGCGCATGGGTGAGATTCCTT
GAAGTTGAGTATTGGCCGTCCGCTCTACCGAAAGTTACGGGCACCATTCAACCCGGTCCAGCACGGCGGC
CGGGTAACCGACTTGCTGCCCCGAGAATTATGCAGCATTTTTTTGGTGTATGTGGGCCCCAAATGAAGTG
CAGGTCAAACCTTGACAGTGACGACAAATCGTTGGGCGGGTCCAGGGCGAATTTTGCGACAACATGTCGA
GGCTCAGCAGGACCGCTACTAGAATTCGAGCTCGGAGGTCAACATGGTGGAGCACGACACTCTGGTCTAC
TCCAAAAATGTCAAAGATACAGTCTCAGAAGATCAAAGGGCTATTGAGACTTTTCAACAAAGGATAATTT
CGGGAAACCTCCTCGGATTCCATTGCCCAGCTATCTGTCACTTCATCGAAAGGACAGTAGAAAAGGAAGG
TGGCTCCTACAAATGCCATCATTGCGATAAAGGAAAGGCTATCATTCAAGATCTCTCTGCCGACAGTGGT
CCCAAAGATGGACCCCCACCCACGAGGAGCATCGTGGAAAAAGAAGAGGTTCCAACCACGTCTACAAAGC
AAGTGGATTGATGTGACATCTCCACTGACGTAAGGGATGACGCACAATCCCACTATCCTTCGCAAGACCC
TTCCTCTATATAAGGAAGTTCATTTCATTTGGAGAGGACACGCTCGAGTATAAGAGCTCATTTTTACAAC
AATTACCAACAACAACAAACAACAAACAACATTACAATTACATTTACAATTATCGATACAATGGCCTCTT
TTGAAAATTCACTCTCTGTGTTGATCGTGGGAGCCGGTTTGGGTGGTCTAGCAGCTGCTATCGCTCTCCG
ACGACAGGGCCACGTGGTTAAGATCTACGACTCATCTAGCTTTAAGGCCGAGCTCGGCGCAGGCTTGGCA
GTTCCACCGAATACACTGCGTAGTCTACAGCAATTGGGTTGTAACACTGAAAACCTTAACGGCGTTGATA
ATCTCTGTTTTACTGCCATGGGATATGATGGGTCAGTGGGCATGATGAACAATATGACTGATTACCGTGA
AGCATATGGCACTAGTTGGATCATGGTTCATCGTGTCGATTTGCATAACGAGTTGATGAGAGTTGCTTTG
GACCCAGGGGGATTGGGCCCTCCCGCAACGCTTCACCTGAATCATCGAGTCACGTTTTGTGATGTAGATG
CTTGTACGGTGACATTTACCAACGGTACAACTCAAAGTGCAGATCTTATCGTTGGGGCTGACGGGATACG
TTCAACTATCCGTAGATTTGTCTTGGAGGAGGACGTGACCGTTCCCGCAAGCGGAATTGTGGGGTTTCGA
TGGTTGGTACAGGCTGATGCCCTCGATCCATATCCTGAACTCGATTGGATAGTCAAAAAGCCACCGCTCG
GAGCTAGGTTGATTTCTACGCCCCAGAATCCACAATCTGGAGTGGGACTGGCAGATCGTAGAACTATTAT
TATATACGCTTGTCGTGGGGGGACAATGGTAAATGTGCTGGCCGTACACGATGACGAGCGAGATCAGAAT
ACTGCAGATTGGAGCGTTCCAGCATCAAAGGATGACTTGTTTCGAGTATTCCATGACTACCATCCGAGAT
TCAGACGGCTCTTGGAATTGGCTCAAGATATAAATCTCTGGCAGATGAGGGTTGTGCCGGTGCTCAAGAA
ATGGGTGAACAAACGAGTGTGCCTGCTTGGAGATGCCGCTCATGCCTCTCTTCCGACTCTCGGCCAGGGT
TTCGGGATGGGATTGGAGGACGCCGTAGCCCTTGGTACTCTCTTGCCAAAAGGTACGACTGCTAGTCAAA
TAGAGACAAGACTGGCTGTCTACGAACAGCTTAGAAAGGACCGAGCAGAGTTTGTAGCCGCTGAAAGTTA
TGAAGAGCAGTATGTCCCCGAGATGAGGGGCTTGTACTTGCGTAGCAAGGAACTTAGAGATAGAGTCATG
GGGTATGACATAAAAGTGGAGTCTGAGAAGGTACTGGAAACCTTGCTTAGGAGCTCTAACTCAGCTTAGC
TTGTCCTGCTTTAATGAGATATGCGAGAAGCCTATGATCGCATGATATTTGCTTTCAATTCTGTTGTGCA
CGTTGTAAAAAACCTGAGCATGTGTAGCTCAGATCCTTACCGCCGGTTTCGGTTCATTCTAATGAATATA
TCACCCGTTACTATCGTATTTTTATGAATAATATTCTCCGTTCAATTTACTGATTGTACCCTACTACTTA
TATGTACAATATTAAAATGAAAACAATATATTGTGCTGAATAGGTTTATAGCGACATCTATGATAGAGCG
CCACAATAACAAACAATTGCGTTTTATTATTACAAATCCAATTTTAAAAAAAGCGGCAGAACCGGTCAAA
CCTAAAAGACTGATTACATAAATCTTATTCAAATTTCAAAAGTGCCCCAGGGGCTAGTATCTACGACACA
CCGAGCGGCGAACTAATAACGCTCACTGAAGGGAACTCCGGTTCCCCGCCGGCGCGCATGGGTGAGATTC
CTTGAAGTTGAGTATTGGCCGTCCGCTCTACCGAAAGTTACGGGCACCATTCAACCCGGTCCAGCACGGC
GGCCGGGTAACCGACTTGCTGCCCCGAGAATTATGCAGCATTTTTTTGGTGTATGTGGGCCCCAAATGAA
GTGCAGGTCAAACCTTGACAGTGACGACAAATCGTTGGGCGGGTCCAGGGCGAATTTTGCGACAACATGT
CGAGGCTCAGCAGGACCGCTTTACGAATTCCCATGGGGAGGTCAACATGGTGGAGCACGACACTCTGGTC
TACTCCAAAAATGTCAAAGATACAGTCTCAGAAGATCAAAGGGCTATTGAGACTTTTCAACAAAGGATAA
TTTCGGGAAACCTCCTCGGATTCCATTGCCCAGCTATCTGTCACTTCATCGAAAGGACAGTAGAAAAGGA
AGGTGGCTCCTACAAATGCCATCATTGCGATAAAGGAAAGGCTATCATTCAAGATCTCTCTGCCGACAGT
GGTCCCAAAGATGGACCCCCACCCACGAGGAGCATCGTGGAAAAAGAAGAGGTTCCAACCACGTCTACAA
AGCAAGTGGATTGATGTGACATCTCCACTGACGTAAGGGATGACGCACAATCCCACTATCCTTCGCAAGA
CCCTTCCTCTATATAAGGAAGTTCATTTCATTTGGAGAGGACACGCTCGAGTATAAGAGCTCATTTTTAC
AACAATTACCAACAACAACAAACAACAAACAACATTACAATTACATTTACAATTATCGATACAATGAGGA
TAAATATCTCTTTGTCTAGTCTCTTTGAGAGACTGAGCAAATTGTCATCCCGATCCATCGCAATTACCTG
CGGCGTAGTCTTGGCAAGTGCAATAGCATTCCCAATTATCCGAAGAGACTATCAAACGTTCCTTGAAGTC
GGTCCGAGCTATGCCCCACAGAACTTCCGAGGCTATATCATCGTTTGTGTCTTGTCACTTTTTAGGCAAG
AGCAGAAAGGGTTGGCAATCTATGACAGGCTTCCAGAAAAGAGGCGTTGGCTTGCCGACTTGCCGTTTCG
TGAAGGGACGAGGCCATCCATAACCTCCCACATTATACAGCGTCAGCGTACTCAGCTGGTAGATCAAGAG
TTTGCAACCAGAGAACTTATCGATAAGGTGATCCCACGTGTGCAAGCAAGACACACAGACAAAACTTTTC
TCAGTACGTCAAAATTTGAGTTTCATGCAAAGGCCATCTTCCTTCTCCCCTCTATCCCTATTAATGATCC
TCTTAACATTCCCTCACACGATACGGTAAGAAGAACCAAGCGTGAGATCGCTCACATGCATGATTACCAT
GATTGCACTCTGCACTTGGCTCTTGCTGCTCAGGATGGTAAGGAAGTTTTGAAGAAGGGGTGGGGCCAGC
GTCACCCACTGGCCGGACCAGGAGTCCCAGGCCCTCCTACTGAGTGGACCTTCCTTTACGCACCAAGGAA
CGAAGAGGAGGCCAGAGTTGTCGAGATGATAGTCGAAGCTAGTATTGGCTACATGACTAACGATCCTGCT
GGTAAGATTGTCGAAAATGCCAAGTCAGGTCACCATCACCATCACCATTAGTGCGCTACGCTACATCAGC
TTGTCCTGCTTTAATGAGATATGCGAGAAGCCTATGATCGCATGATATTTGCTTTCAATTCTGTTGTGCA
CGTTGTAAAAAACCTGAGCATGTGTAGCTCAGATCCTTACCGCCGGTTTCGGTTCATTCTAATGAATATA
TCACCCGTTACTATCGTATTTTTATGAATAATATTCTCCGTTCAATTTACTGATTGTACCCTACTACTTA
TATGTACAATATTAAAATGAAAACAATATATTGTGCTGAATAGGTTTATAGCGACATCTATGATAGAGCG
CCACAATAACAAACAATTGCGTTTTATTATTACAAATCCAATTTTAAAAAAAGCGGCAGAACCGGTCAAA
CCTAAAAGACTGATTACATAAATCTTATTCAAATTTCAAAAGTGCCCCAGGGGCTAGTATCTACGACACA
CCGAGCGGCGAACTAATAACGCTCACTGAAGGGAACTCCGGTTCCCCGCCGGCGCGCATGGGTGAGATTC
CTTGAAGTTGAGTATTGGCCGTCCGCTCTACCGAAAGTTACGGGCACCATTCAACCCGGTCCAGCACGGC
GGCCGGGTAACCGACTTGCTGCCCCGAGAATTATGCAGCATTTTTTTGGTGTATGTGGGCCCCAAATGAA
GTGCAGGTCAAACCTTGACAGTGACGACAAATCGTTGGGCGGGTCCAGGGCGAATTTTGCGACAACATGT
CGAGGCTCAGCAGGACCGCTCAGAGAATTCGCATGCGGAGGTCAACATGGTGGAGCACGACACTCTGGTC
TACTCCAAAAATGTCAAAGATACAGTCTCAGAAGATCAAAGGGCTATTGAGACTTTTCAACAAAGGATAA
TTTCGGGAAACCTCCTCGGATTCCATTGCCCAGCTATCTGTCACTTCATCGAAAGGACAGTAGAAAAGGA
AGGTGGCTCCTACAAATGCCATCATTGCGATAAAGGAAAGGCTATCATTCAAGATCTCTCTGCCGACAGT
GGTCCCAAAGATGGACCCCCACCCACGAGGAGCATCGTGGAAAAAGAAGAGGTTCCAACCACGTCTACAA
AGCAAGTGGATTGATGTGACATCTCCACTGACGTAAGGGATGACGCACAATCCCACTATCCTTCGCAAGA
CCCTTCCTCTATATAAGGAAGTTCATTTCATTTGGAGAGGACACGCTCGAGTATAAGAGCTCATTTTTAC
AACAATTACCAACAACAACAAACAACAAACAACATTACAATTACATTTACAATTATCGATACAATGGCAC
CTATTTCATCCACGTGGAGCAGGTTGATAAGGTTCGTGGCTGTAGAAACTTCCCTGGTTCATATTGGTGA
GCCAATTGATGCAACGATGGACGTTGGCCTCGCCCGTAGAGAAGGTAAGACAATTCAAGCATACGAAATA
ATCGGAAGCGGCAGTGCCCTCGATCTTTCTGCACAAGTCTCTAAGAACGTACTCACAGTTAGGGAATTGT
TGATGCCGCTCAGTCGAGAAGAGATTAAGACCGTTCGATGCCTCGGCTTGAACTATCCGGTCCACGCCAC
AGAAGCTAACGTGGCCGTGCCGAAGTTTCCTAACCTGTTCTATAAGCCCGTAACATCATTGATTGGTCCA
GGCGGTCTTATTACTATTCCCTCCGTCGTTCAACCCCCCAAGGAGCACCAGTCAGATTACGAGGCTGAGC
TGGTTATAGTAATAGGTAAGGCAGCAAAGAACGTATCAGAGGATGAGGCTTTGGATTATGTATTGGGCTA
TACCGCTGCAAACGATATATCTTTCCGTAAGCATCAATTGGCTGTCAGTCAATGGAGCTTCAGCAAGGGC
TTTGATGGAACTAATCCACTTGGTCCCTGCTTGGTTTCCGCCTCCAGTATCCCTGACCCACAGGATATTC
CAATACAGTGCAAATTGAATGGTGGAGTCGTCCAAAATGGCAACACCAGAGATCAAATCTTCAACGTTAA
GAAAACCATATCATTTCTTTCCCAGGGGACTACTTTGGAGCCCGGTTCCATTATCCTTACCGGGACCCCA
GATGGGGTGGGGTTCGTACGAAACCCGCCCCTGTATTTGAAGGATGGCGATGAGGTTATGACTTGGATCG
GTAGTGGAATCGGAACTCTCGCAAATACAGTTCGAGAAGAACAAACGTGCTTTGCATCAGGCGGCCACGA
ATAGCTTGTCCTGCTTTAATGAGATATGCGAGAAGCCTATGATCGCATGATATTTGCTTTCAATTCTGTT
GTGCACGTTGTAAAAAACCTGAGCATGTGTAGCTCAGATCCTTACCGCCGGTTTCGGTTCATTCTAATGA
ATATATCACCCGTTACTATCGTATTTTTATGAATAATATTCTCCGTTCAATTTACTGATTGTACCCTACT
ACTTATATGTACAATATTAAAATGAAAACAATATATTGTGCTGAATAGGTTTATAGCGACATCTATGATA
GAGCGCCACAATAACAAACAATTGCGTTTTATTATTACAAATCCAATTTTAAAAAAAGCGGCAGAACCGG
TCAAACCTAAAAGACTGATTACATAAATCTTATTCAAATTTCAAAAGTGCCCCAGGGGCTAGTATCTACG
ACACACCGAGCGGCGAACTAATAACGCTCACTGAAGGGAACTCCGGTTCCCCGCCGGCGCGCATGGGTGA
GATTCCTTGAAGTTGAGTATTGGCCGTCCGCTCTACCGAAAGTTACGGGCACCATTCAACCCGGTCCAGC
ACGGCGGCCGGGTAACCGACTTGCTGCCCCGAGAATTATGCAGCATTTTTTTGGTGTATGTGGGCCCCAA
ATGAAGTGCAGGTCAAACCTTGACAGTGACGACAAATCGTTGGGCGGGTCCAGGGCGAATTTTGCGACAA
CATGTCGAGGCTCAGCAGGACCGCTTGTGTGAGACCGCAGCTGGCACGACAGGTTTCCCGACTGGAAAGC
GGGCAGTGAGCGCAACGCAATTAATGTGAGTTAGCTCACTCATTAGGCACCCCAGGCTTTACACTTTATG
CTTCCGGCTCGTATGTTGTGTGGAATTGTGAGCGGATAACAATTTCACACAGGAAACAGCTATGACCATG
ATTACGCCAAGCTTGCATGCCTGCAGGTCGACTCTAGAGGATCCCCGGGTACCGAGCTCGAATTCACTGG
CCGTCGTTTTACAACGTCGTGACTGGGAAAACCCTGGCGTTACCCAACTTAATCGCCTTGCAGCACATCC
CCCTTTCGCCAGCTGGCGTAATAGCGAAGAGGCCCGCACCGATCGCCCTTCCCAACAGTTGCGCAGCCTG
AATGGCGAATGGCGCCTGATGCGGTATTTTCTCCTTACGCATCTGTGCGGTATTTCACACCGCATATGGT
GCACTCTCAGTACAATCTGCTCTGATGCCGCATAGTTAAGCCAGCCCCGACACCCGCCAACACCCGCTGA
CGCGCCCTGACGGGCTTGTCTGCTCCCGGCATCCGCTTACAGACAAGCTGTGACGGTCTCAGGGACACGA
AGTGATCCGTTTAAACTATCAGTGTTTGACAGGATATATTGGCGGGTAAACCTAAGAGAAAAGAGCGTTT
ATTAGAATAATCGGATATTTAAAAGGGCGTGAAAAGGTTTATCCGTTCGTCCATTTGTATGTGCCAGCCG
CCTTTGCGACGCTCACCGGGCTGGTTGCCCTCGCCGCTGGGCTGGCGGCCGTCTATGGCCCTGCAAACGC
GCCAGAAACGCCGTCGAAGCCGTGTGCGAGACACCGCGGCCGCCGGCGTTGTGGATACCTCGCGGAAAAC
TTGGCCCTCACTGACAGATGAGGGGCGGACGTTGACACTTGAGGGGCCGACTCACCCGGCGCGGCGTTGA
CAGATGAGGGGCAGGCTCGATTTCGGCCGGCGACGTGGAGCTGGCCAGCCTCGCAAATCGGCGAAAACGC
CTGATTTTACGCGAGTTTCCCACAGATGATGTGGACAAGCCTGGGGATAAGTGCCCTGCGGTATTGACAC
TTGAGGGGCGCGACTACTGACAGATGAGGGGCGCGATCCTTGACACTTGAGGGGCAGAGTGCTGACAGAT
GAGGGGCGCACCTATTGACATTTGAGGGGCTGTCCACAGGCAGAAAATCCAGCATTTGCAAGGGTTTCCG
CCCGTTTTTCGGCCACCGCTAACCTGTCTTTTAACCTGCTTTTAAACCAATATTTATAAACCTTGTTTTT
AACCAGGGCTGCGCCCTGTGCGCGTGACCGCGCACGCCGAAGGGGGGTGCCCCCCCTTCTCGAACCCTCC
CGGCCCGCTAACGCGGGCCTCCCATCCCCCCAGGGGCTGCGCCCCTCGGCCGCGAACGGCCTCACCCCAA
AAATGGCAGCGCTGGCCAATTCCCGAGTGCGCGGAACCCCTATTTGTTTATTTTTCTAAATACATTCAAA
TATGTATCCGCTCATGAGACAATAACCCTGATAAATGCTTCAATAATATTGAAAAAGGAAGAGTATGGCT
AAAATGAGAATATCACCGGAATTGAAAAAACTGATCGAAAAATACCGCTGCGTAAAAGATACGGAAGGAA
TGTCTCCTGCTAAGGTATATAAGCTGGTGGGAGAAAATGAAAACCTATATTTAAAAATGACGGACAGCCG
GTATAAAGGGACCACCTATGATGTGGAACGGGAAAAGGACATGATGCTATGGCTGGAAGGAAAGCTGCCT
GTTCCAAAGGTCCTGCACTTTGAACGGCATGATGGCTGGAGCAATCTGCTCATGAGTGAGGCCGATGGCG
TCCTTTGCTCGGAAGAGTATGAAGATGAACAAAGCCCTGAAAAGATTATCGAGCTGTATGCGGAGTGCAT
CAGGCTCTTTCACTCCATCGACATATCGGATTGTCCCTATACGAATAGCTTAGACAGCCGCTTAGCCGAA
TTGGATTACTTACTGAATAACGATCTGGCCGATGTGGATTGCGAAAACTGGGAAGAGGACACTCCATTTA
AAGATCCGCGCGAGCTGTATGATTTTTTAAAGACGGAAAAGCCCGAAGAGGAACTTGTCTTTTCCCACGG
CGACCTGGGAGACAGCAACATCTTTGTGAAAGATGGCAAAGTAAGTGGCTTTATTGATCTTGGGAGAAGC
GGCAGGGCGGACAAGTGGTATGACATTGCCTTCTGCGTCCGGTCGCTCAGGGAGGATATCGGGGAAGAAC
AGTATGTCGAGCTATTTTTTGACTTACTGGGGATCAAGCCTGATTGGGAGAAAATAAAATATTATATTTT
ACTGGATGAATTGTTTTAGCTGTCAGACCAAGTTTACTCATATATACTTTAGATTGATTTAAAACTTCAT
TTTTAATTTAAAAGGATCTAGGTGAAGATCCTTTTTGATAATCTCATGACCAAAATCCCTTAACGTGAGT
TTTCGTTCCACTGAGCGTCAGACCCCGTAGAAAAGATCAAAGGATCTTCTTGAGATCCTTTTTTTCTGCG
CGTAATCTGCTGCTTGCAAACAAAAAAACCACCGCTACCAGCGGTGGTTTGTTTGCCGGATCAAGAGCTA
CCAACTCTTTTTCCGAAGGTAACTGGCTTCAGCAGAGCGCAGATACCAAATACTGTTCTTCTAGTGTAGC
CGTAGTTAGGCCACC
Features (pLannotate 1.2.2; 35 found; start..end, strand, type, name):
    749..1894    +  CDS            trfA: TRFA_ECOLX - Experimental evidence at protein level: Swiss-Prot protein existence level 1. Also involved in plasmid copy number control, promoting intermolecular coupling of protein bound iterons at oriV, which inhibits replication initiation. From Escherichia coli.
   2043..2067    +  misc_feature   LB T-DNA repeat: left border repeat from nopaline C58 T-DNA
   2230..2409    +  promoter       NOS promoter: nopaline synthase promoter
   2440..2494    +  misc_feature   TMV Ω: translational enhancer from the tobacco mosaic virus 5'-leader sequence (Gallie et al., 1988)
   2500..3290    +  CDS            NeoR/KanR (fragment): aminoglycoside phosphotransferase from Tn5; aph(3')-II (or nptII); confers resistance to neomycin, kanamycin, and G418 (Geneticin®)
   3317..4022    +  terminator     OCS terminator: octopine synthase terminator
   4124..4469    +  promoter       CaMV 35S promoter: strong constitutive promoter from cauliflower mosaic virus
   4421..4467    +  promoter       minimal CaMV 35S promoter: minimal 35S promoter from cauliflower mosaic virus
   4498..4551    +  misc_feature   TMV Ω: translational enhancer from the tobacco mosaic virus 5'-leader sequence (Gallie et al., 1988)
   9663..10370   +  terminator     OCS terminator: octopine synthase terminator
  10475..10820   +  promoter       CaMV 35S promoter: strong constitutive promoter from cauliflower mosaic virus
  10772..10818   +  promoter       minimal CaMV 35S promoter: minimal 35S promoter from cauliflower mosaic virus
  10849..10902   +  misc_feature   TMV Ω: translational enhancer from the tobacco mosaic virus 5'-leader sequence (Gallie et al., 1988)
  12186..12893   +  terminator     OCS terminator: octopine synthase terminator
  12998..13343   +  promoter       CaMV 35S promoter: strong constitutive promoter from cauliflower mosaic virus
  13295..13341   +  promoter       minimal CaMV 35S promoter: minimal 35S promoter from cauliflower mosaic virus
  13372..13425   +  misc_feature   TMV Ω: translational enhancer from the tobacco mosaic virus 5'-leader sequence (Gallie et al., 1988)
  14241..14258   +  CDS            6xHis: 6xHis affinity tag
  14286..14993   +  terminator     OCS terminator: octopine synthase terminator
  15098..15443   +  promoter       CaMV 35S promoter: strong constitutive promoter from cauliflower mosaic virus
  15395..15441   +  promoter       minimal CaMV 35S promoter: minimal 35S promoter from cauliflower mosaic virus
  15472..15525   +  misc_feature   TMV Ω: translational enhancer from the tobacco mosaic virus 5'-leader sequence (Gallie et al., 1988)
  16461..17168   +  terminator     OCS terminator: octopine synthase terminator
  17187..17229   +  CDS            lacI (fragment): lac repressor; lacI; The lac repressor binds to the lac operator to inhibit transcription in E. coli. This inhibition can be relieved by adding lactose or isopropyl-β-D-thiogalactopyranoside (IPTG).
  17242..17263   +  protein_bind   CAP binding site: CAP binding activates transcription in the presence of cAMP. E. coli catabolite activator protein
  17278..17308   +  promoter       lac promoter: promoter for the E. coli lac operon
  17312..17334   +  protein_bind   lac operator (fragment): The lac repressor binds to the lac operator to inhibit transcription in E. coli. This inhibition can be relieved by adding lactose or isopropyl-β-D-thiogalactopyranoside (IPTG). lac repressor encoded by lacI
  17369..17425   -  misc_feature   MCS: pUC18/19 multiple cloning site
  17422..17579   +  CDS            lacZα (fragment): LacZα fragment of β-galactosidase; lacZ fragment
  17585..17684   -  misc_feature   bom (fragment): basis of mobility region from pBR322
  17807..17831   +  misc_feature   RB T-DNA repeat: right border repeat from nopaline C58 T-DNA
  17928..18559   +  rep_origin     oriV: incP origin of replication
  18650..18754   +  promoter       AmpR promoter: bla
  18755..19549   +  CDS            KanR: aminoglycoside phosphotransferase; aphA-3; confers resistance to kanamycin
  19720..413     +  rep_origin     ori (across the origin): high-copy-number ColE1/pMB1/pBR322/pUC origin of replication
