[The description below was written by a language model from this plasmid's Addgene catalogue record and pLannotate feature annotations shown in this document.]
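Description:
pX037 is a MoClo-compatible, Level 2-type binary plant expression vector of about 19.9 kb, built to confer autonomous bioluminescence on plants through the fungal caffeic acid cycle of Neonothopanus nambi. The backbone carries a high-copy ColE1/pUC-type origin for E. coli together with the broad-host-range IncP oriV and its trfA replication initiator, an arrangement typical of binary vectors that also replicate in Agrobacterium. Bacterial selection is by a kanamycin resistance gene (aphA-3 type) driven by the bla promoter. The roughly 15 kb payload was assembled through BbsI sites that were destroyed during cloning, and it lies between nopaline-type left and right T-DNA border repeats, which define the segment transferred to the plant genome.

Within the T-DNA are five tandem, same-orientation transcription units, each with a TMV Ω translational enhancer and an octopine synthase terminator. The first, next to the left border, is an nptII cassette under the NOS promoter, giving kanamycin/G418 selection in plant cells. The remaining four are driven by CaMV 35S promoters and, per the depositor, encode hispidin synthase (nnHispS), hispidin-3-hydroxylase (nnH3H), luciferase (nnLuz) and caffeoylpyruvate hydrolase (nnCPH). These coding regions were not annotated by the automated feature table, although gaps of suitable size are present, and a 6xHis tag closes the third of the four open reading frames. Together the enzymes convert caffeic acid to the luciferin, oxidise it with light emission and recycle the product. A lacZα/lac promoter remnant sits near the right border. The construct lacks NpgA, and the depositor does not recommend it for most applications, pointing instead to the later plasmid pNK3071.
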