Addgene plasmid #167156: pX037
Purpose: MoClo-compatible Level2 vector for autonomous bioluminescence in plants encoding kanamycin resistance cassette, nnHispS, nnH3H, nnLuz and nnCPH. Does not contain NpgA.
Depositing lab: Karen Sarkisyan. Depositing organization: Planta LLC. Publication: Plants with genetically encoded autoluminescence. Mitiouchkina T, Mishin AS, Somermeyer LG, Markina NM, Chepurnyh TV, Guglya EB, Karataeva TA, Palkina KA, Shakhova ES, Fakhranurova LI, Chekova SV, Tsarkova AS, Golubev YV, Negrebetsky VV, Dolgushin SA, Shalaev PV, Shlykov D, Melnik OA, Shipunova VO, Deyev SM, Bubyrev AI, Pushin AS, Choob VV, Dolgov SV, Kondrashov FA, Yampolsky IV, Sarkisyan KS. Nat Biotechnol. 2020 Apr 27. pii: 10.1038/s41587-020-0500-9. doi: 10.1038/s41587-020-0500-9. PubMed 32341562.
Backbone
  Vector backbone: Level2-like
  Backbone size w/o insert (bp): 4839
  Vector type: Plant Expression
  Selectable markers: Neomycin (select with G418)
Growth in bacteria
  Bacterial resistance: Kanamycin, 50 μg/mL
  Growth temperature: 37°C
  Growth strain: DH5alpha
  Copy number: High Copy
Gene/Insert
  Gene/Insert name: caffeic acid cycle genes
  Species: Escherichia coli, Neonothopanus nambi
  Insert size (bp): 15128
  Promoter: pNOS, p35s
  Cloning method: Restriction Enzyme; 5′ cloning site BbsI (destroyed during cloning); 3′ cloning site BbsI (destroyed during cloning)
Resource information
  A portion of this plasmid was derived from a plasmid made by: Synthetic
Terms and licenses: Academic/Nonprofit Terms; Industry Terms: Not Available to Industry
Depositor comments: Encodes 5 transcription units for expression in plants: Kanamycin resistance cassette, Neonothopanus nambi hispidin synthase, Neonothopanus nambi hispidin-3-hydroxylase, Neonothopanus nambi luciferase, Neonothopanus nambi caffeoylpiruvate hydrolase The depositing lab does not recommend this plasmid for most applications, and recommend using pNK3071 instead (https://www.addgene.org/219755/)
How to cite: pX037 was a gift from Karen Sarkisyan (Addgene plasmid # 167156 ; http://n2t.net/addgene:167156 ; RRID:Addgene_167156)
